>Addgene plasmid #35894 | Wnt5B Non-STOP | depositor full sequence | sequence record 44160 | Wnt5B Non-STOP sequence 3666 bps
CTTTCCTGCGTTATCCCCTGATTCTGTGGATAACCGTATTACCGCCTTTGAGTGAGCTGATACCGCTCGC
CGCAGCCGAACGACCGAGCGCAGCGAGTCAGTGAGCGAGGAAGCGGAAGAGCGCCCAATACGCAAACCGC
CTCTCCCCGCGCGTTGGCCGATTCATTAATGCAGCTGGCACGACAGGTTTCCCGACTGGAAAGCGGGCAG
TGAGCGCAACGCAATTAATACGCGTACCGCTAGCCAGGAAGAGTTTGTAGAAACGCAAAAAGGCCATCCG
TCAGGATGGCCTTCTGCTTAGTTTGATGCCTGGCAGTTTATGGCGGGCGTCCTGCCCGCCACCCTCCGGG
CCGTTGCTTCACAACGTTCAAATCCGCTCCCGGCGGATTTGTCCTACTCAGGAGAGCGTTCACCGACAAA
CAACAGATAAAACGAAAGGCCCAGTCTTCCGACTGAGCCTTTCGTTTTATTTGATGCCTGGCAGTTCCCT
ACTCTCGCGTTAACGCTAGCATGGATGTTTTCCCAGTCACGACGTTGTAAAACGACGGCCAGTCTTAAGC
TCGGGCCCCAAATAATGATTTTATTTTGACTGATAGTGACCTGTTCGTTGCAACAAATTGATGAGCAATG
CTTTTTTATAATGCCAACTTTGTACAAAAAAGCAGGCTCCGCGGCCGCCCCCTTCACCATGCCCAGCCTG
CTGCTGCTGTTCACGGCTGCTCTGCTGTCCAGCTGGGCTCAGCTTCTGACAGACGCCAACTCCTGGTGGT
CATTAGCTTTGAACCCGGTGCAGAGACCCGAGATGTTTATCATCGGTGCCCAGCCCGTGTGCAGTCAGCT
TCCCGGGCTCTCCCCTGGCCAGAGGAAGCTGTGCCAATTGTACCAGGAGCACATGGCCTACATAGGGGAG
GGAGCCAAGACTGGCATCAAGGAATGCCAGCACCAGTTCCGGCAGCGGCGGTGGAATTGCAGCACAGCGG
ACAACGCATCTGTCTTTGGGAGAGTCATGCAGATAGGCAGCCGAGAGACCGCCTTCACCCACGCGGTGAG
CGCCGCGGGCGTGGTCAACGCCATCAGCCGGGCCTGCCGCGAGGGCGAGCTCTCCACCTGCGGCTGCAGC
CGGACGGCGCGGCCCAAGGACCTGCCCCGGGACTGGCTGTGGGGCGGCTGTGGGGACAACGTGGAGTACG
GCTACCGCTTCGCCAAGGAGTTTGTGGATGCCCGGGAGCGAGAGAAGAACTTTGCCAAAGGATCAGAGGA
GCAGGGCCGGGTGCTCATGAACCTGCAAAACAACGAGGCCGGTCGCAGGGCTGTGTATAAGATGGCAGAC
GTAGCCTGCAAATGCCACGGCGTCTCGGGGTCCTGCAGCCTCAAGACCTGCTGGCTGCAGCTGGCCGAGT
TCCGCAAGGTCGGGGACCGGCTGAAGGAGAAGTACGACAGCGCGGCCGCCATGCGCGTCACCCGCAAGGG
CCGGCTGGAGCTGGTCAACAGCCGCTTCACCCAGCCCACCCCGGAGGACCTGGTCTATGTGGACCCCAGC
CCCGACTACTGCCTGCGCAACGAGAGCACGGGCTCCCTGGGCACGCAGGGCCGCCTCTGCAACAAGACCT
CGGAGGGCATGGATGGCTGTGAGCTCATGTGCTGCGGGCGTGGCTACAACCAGTTCAAGAGCGTGCAGGT
GGAGCGCTGCCACTGCAAGTTCCACTGGTGCTGCTTCGTCAGGTGTAAGAAGTGCACGGAGATCGTGGAC
CAGTACATCTGTAAATGCATTCTGAAGGGTGGGCGCGCCGACCCAGCTTTCTTGTACAAAGTTGGCATTA
TAAGAAAGCATTGCTTATCAATTTGTTGCAACGAACAGGTCACTATCAGTCAAAATAAAATCATTATTTG
CCATCCAGCTGATATCCCCTATAGTGAGTCGTATTACATGGTCATAGCTGTTTCCTGGCAGCTCTGGCCC
GTGTCTCAAAATCTCTGATGTTACATTGCACAAGATAAAAATATATCATCATGAACAATAAAACTGTCTG
CTTACATAAACAGTAATACAAGGGGTGTTATGAGCCATATTCAACGGGAAACGTCGAGGCCGCGATTAAA
TTCCAACATGGATGCTGATTTATATGGGTATAAATGGGCTCGCGATAATGTCGGGCAATCAGGTGCGACA
ATCTATCGCTTGTATGGGAAGCCCGATGCGCCAGAGTTGTTTCTGAAACATGGCAAAGGTAGCGTTGCCA
ATGATGTTACAGATGAGATGGTCAGACTAAACTGGCTGACGGAATTTATGCCTCTTCCGACCATCAAGCA
TTTTATCCGTACTCCTGATGATGCATGGTTACTCACCACTGCGATCCCCGGAAAAACAGCATTCCAGGTA
TTAGAAGAATATCCTGATTCAGGTGAAAATATTGTTGATGCGCTGGCAGTGTTCCTGCGCCGGTTGCATT
CGATTCCTGTTTGTAATTGTCCTTTTAACAGCGATCGCGTATTTCGTCTCGCTCAGGCGCAATCACGAAT
GAATAACGGTTTGGTTGATGCGAGTGATTTTGATGACGAGCGTAATGGCTGGCCTGTTGAACAAGTCTGG
AAAGAAATGCATAAACTTTTGCCATTCTCACCGGATTCAGTCGTCACTCATGGTGATTTCTCACTTGATA
ACCTTATTTTTGACGAGGGGAAATTAATAGGTTGTATTGATGTTGGACGAGTCGGAATCGCAGACCGATA
CCAGGATCTTGCCATCCTATGGAACTGCCTCGGTGAGTTTTCTCCTTCATTACAGAAACGGCTTTTTCAA
AAATATGGTATTGATAATCCTGATATGAATAAATTGCAGTTTCATTTGATGCTCGATGAGTTTTTCTAAT
CAGAATTGGTTAATTGGTTGTAACACTGGCAGAGCATTACGCTGACTTGACGGGACGGCGCAAGCTCATG
ACCAAAATCCCTTAACGTGAGTTACGCGTCGTTCCACTGAGCGTCAGACCCCGTAGAAAAGATCAAAGGA
TCTTCTTGAGATCCTTTTTTTCTGCGCGTAATCTGCTGCTTGCAAACAAAAAAACCACCGCTACCAGCGG
TGGTTTGTTTGCCGGATCAAGAGCTACCAACTCTTTTTCCGAAGGTAACTGGCTTCAGCAGAGCGCAGAT
ACCAAATACTGTCCTTCTAGTGTAGCCGTAGTTAGGCCACCACTTCAAGAACTCTGTAGCACCGCCTACA
TACCTCGCTCTGCTAATCCTGTTACCAGTGGCTGCTGCCAGTGGCGATAAGTCGTGTCTTACCGGGTTGG
ACTCAAGACGATAGTTACCGGATAAGGCGCAGCGGTCGGGCTGAACGGGGGGTTCGTGCACACAGCCCAG
CTTGGAGCGAACGACCTACACCGAACTGAGATACCTACAGCGTGAGCATTGAGAAAGCGCCACGCTTCCC
GAAGGGAGAAAGGCGGACAGGTATCCGGTAAGCGGCAGGGTCGGAACAGGAGAGCGCACGAGGGAGCTTC
CAGGGGGAAACGCCTGGTATCTTTATAGTCCTGTCGGGTTTCGCCACCTCTGACTTGAGCGTCGATTTTT
GTGATGCTCGTCAGGGGGGCGGAGCCTATGGAAAAACGCCAGCAACGCGGCCTTTTTACGGTTCCTGGCC
TTTTGCTGGCCTTTTGCTCACATGTT
Features (pLannotate 1.2.2; 10 found; start..end, strand, type, name):
    121..213     +  CDS            lacI (fragment): lac repressor; lacI; The lac repressor binds to the lac operator to inhibit transcription in E. coli. This inhibition can be relieved by adding lactose or isopropyl-β-D-thiogalactopyranoside (IPTG).
    268..295     -  terminator     rrnB T2 terminator: transcription terminator T2 from the E. coli rrnB gene
    427..470     +  terminator     rrnB T1 terminator: Escherichia coli rrnB; transcription terminator T1 from the E. coli rrnB gene
    517..553     -  CDS            lacZα (fragment): LacZα fragment of β-galactosidase; lacZ fragment
    569..668     +  protein_bind   attL1: mutant version of attL; recombination site for the Gateway® LR reaction LR Clonase™
    689..1765    +  CDS            WNT5B: WNT5B_HUMAN - Experimental evidence at transcript level: Swiss-Prot protein existence level 2. Ligand for members of the frizzled family of seven transmembrane receptors. Probable developmental protein. May be a signaling molecule which affects the development of discrete regions of tissues. Is likely to signal over only few cell diameters (By similarity). From Homo sapiens (Human).
   1791..1890    -  protein_bind   attL2: mutant version of attL; recombination site for the Gateway® LR reaction LR Clonase™
   1908..1926    -  promoter       T7 promoter: promoter for bacteriophage T7 RNA polymerase
   2060..2869    +  CDS            KanR: aminoglycoside phosphotransferase; aph(3')-Ia; confers resistance to kanamycin in bacteria or G418 (Geneticin®) in eukaryotes
   3016..3604    +  rep_origin     ori: high-copy-number ColE1/pMB1/pBR322/pUC origin of replication
