[The description below was written by a language model from this plasmid's Addgene catalogue record and pLannotate feature annotations shown in this document.]
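Description:
Wnt5B Non-STOP is a Gateway entry clone built on the commercial pENTR/D-TOPO backbone and carrying the human WNT5B coding sequence. It is a small bacterial plasmid of about 3.7 kb, maintained at high copy through a ColE1/pUC-type origin of replication and selected with kanamycin via an aminoglycoside phosphotransferase (KanR) gene. As an entry vector it has no eukaryotic promoter, so the insert is not meant to be expressed from this plasmid. The only promoter annotated near the insert is a T7 promoter lying outside attL2 and pointing back toward the cassette. The rrnB T1 and T2 terminators upstream of attL1 insulate the cloning site from read-through transcription originating in the backbone. The short lacI and lacZα fragments in the feature table are backbone remnants rather than functional genes.

The payload is the WNT5B open reading frame, which encodes a secreted ligand for frizzled-family receptors, recorded as unmutated and flanked by attL1 and attL2. These sites allow directional transfer of the coding sequence into any attR-containing destination vector by an LR Clonase reaction, which supplies the promoter and any tags needed for the chosen host. The "Non-STOP" name suggests that the native stop codon was left out so that the reading frame can continue through attL2 into a C-terminal tag or fusion partner provided by the destination vector, although the record does not spell this out. The associated publication describes a uniform human Wnt expression library, so this clone serves as a shuttle for generating comparable, probably C-terminally tagged, WNT5B expression constructs for studies of Wnt secretion and signalling.
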