Addgene plasmid #35894: Wnt5B Non-STOP
Depositing lab: Marian Waterman. Depositing organization: University of California, Irvine. Publication: A uniform human Wnt expression library reveals a shared secretory pathway and unique signaling activities. Najdi R, Proffitt K, Sprowl S, Kaur S, Yu J, Covey TM, Virshup DM, Waterman ML. Differentiation. 2012 Sep;84(2):203-13. doi: 10.1016/j.diff.2012.06.004. Epub 2012 Jul 9. PubMed 22784633.
Backbone
  Vector backbone: pENTR/D-TOPO
  Backbone manufacturer: Invitrogen
  Backbone size w/o insert (bp): 2580
  Vector type: Entry Vector
Growth in bacteria
  Bacterial resistance: Kanamycin, 50 μg/mL
  Growth temperature: 37°C
  Growth strain: DH5alpha
  Copy number: High Copy
Gene/Insert
  Gene/Insert name: Wnt5B (alt name: Wnt5B)
  Species: H. sapiens (human)
  Insert size (bp): 1086
  Mutation: None
  Entrez Gene: WNT5B
  Cloning method: Restriction Enzyme
  Sequencing primers: 5′ M13 (-20)-FWD; 3′ M13-Reverse
Terms and licenses: Academic/Nonprofit Terms; Industry Terms: Not Available to Industry
How to cite: Wnt5B Non-STOP was a gift from Marian Waterman (Addgene plasmid # 35894 ; http://n2t.net/addgene:35894 ; RRID:Addgene_35894)
