>Addgene plasmid #35894 | Wnt5B Non-STOP | addgene partial sequence | sequence record 44981 | M13rev
TCAGCTGGATGGCAAATAATGATTTTATTTTGACTGATAGTGACCTGTTCGTTGCAACAAATTGATAAGC
AATGCTTTCTTATAATGCCAACTTTGTACAAGAAAGCTGGGTCGGCGCGCCCACCCTTCAGAATGCATTT
ACAGATGTACTGGTCCACGATCTCCGTGCACTTCTTACACCTGACGAAGCAGCACCAGTGGAACTTGCAG
TGGCAGCGCTCCACCTGCACGCTCTTGAACTGGTTGTAGCCACGCCCGCAGCACATGAGCTCACAGCCAT
CCATGCCCTCCGAGGTCTTGTTGCAGAGGCGGCCCTGCGTGCCCAGGGAGCCCGTGCTCTCGTTGCGCAG
GCAGTAGTCGGGGCTGGGGTCCACATAGACCAGGTCCTCCGGGGTGGGCTGGGTGAAGCGGCTGTTGACC
AGCTCCAGCCGGCCCTTGCGGGTGACGCGCATGGCGGCCGCGCTGTCGTACTTCTCCTTCAGCCGGTCCC
CGACCTTGCGGAACTCGGCCAGCTGCAGCCAGCAGGTCTTGAGGCTGCAGGACCCCGAGACGCCGTGGCA
TTTGCAGGCTACGTCTGCCATCTTATACACAGCCCTGCGACCGGCCTCGTTGTTTTGCAGGTTCATGAGC
ACCCGGCCCTGCTCCTCTGATCCTTTGGCAAAGTTCTTCTCTCGCTCCCGGGCATCCACAAACTCCTTGG
CGAAGCGGTAGCCGTACTCCACGTTGTCCCCACAGCCGCCCCACAGCCAGTCCCGGGGCAGGTCCTTGGG
